Addgene plasmid #51552: pCMV-Bx
Purpose: Expresses Bxb1 integrase in mammalian cells.
Depositing lab: Michele Calos. Depositing organization: Stanford University. Publication: DICE, an efficient system for iterative genomic editing in human pluripotent stem cells. Zhu F, Gamboa M, Farruggio AP, Hippenmeyer S, Tasic B, Schule B, Chen-Tsai Y, Calos MP. Nucleic Acids Res. 2013 Dec 4. 10.1093/nar/gkt1290 PubMed 24304893.
Backbone
  Vector backbone: pCMVSPORTbetaGal
  Vector type: Mammalian Expression
Growth in bacteria
  Bacterial resistance: Ampicillin, 100 μg/mL
  Growth temperature: 37°C
  Growth strain: DH10B
  Copy number: Unknown
Gene/Insert
  Gene/Insert name: Bxb1 integrase
  Promoter: CMV
  Cloning method: Unknown
  Sequencing primers: 5′ CMV-F
Terms and licenses: Academic/Nonprofit Terms; Industry Terms: Not Available to Industry
How to cite: pCMV-Bx was a gift from Michele Calos (Addgene plasmid # 51552 ; http://n2t.net/addgene:51552 ; RRID:Addgene_51552)
