[The description below was written by a language model from this plasmid's Addgene catalogue record and pLannotate feature annotations shown in this document.]
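Description:
pCMV-Bx is a mammalian expression plasmid of about 5.8 kb, built on the pCMVSPORTbetaGal backbone, that drives production of the Bxb1 integrase, a serine recombinase from a mycobacteriophage that catalyses unidirectional recombination between its attP and attB sites. It is propagated in E. coli through a high-copy ColE1/pUC-type origin and selected with ampicillin via the β-lactamase gene. An f1 origin is also present, which would allow single-stranded DNA production. The record lists no mammalian selection marker, consistent with transient expression.

The expression cassette lies on the reverse strand of the sequenced record. The human cytomegalovirus immediate early enhancer and promoter sit upstream, followed by an SP6 phage promoter that could support in vitro transcription. At the 3′ end are SV40-derived sequences, including small t and large T intron fragments and the SV40 polyadenylation signal, which provide splicing and transcript termination. The automated annotation does not label the integrase coding sequence itself. An unannotated stretch of roughly 1.6 kb between the SP6 promoter and the SV40 elements is where the insert would be expected, though the feature table does not confirm this. Other annotated items, such as lacI and lacZα fragments, a lac UV5 promoter and operator, extra AmpR promoter fragments and a single loxP site, appear to be backbone remnants with no stated role.

According to the record, the plasmid supplies Bxb1 integrase in mammalian cells, and the associated publication concerns an integrase-based system for iterative genome editing in human pluripotent stem cells. In such work, an integrase plasmid is typically co-delivered with a donor carrying the matching attachment site, directing site-specific integration or cassette exchange at a pre-placed genomic landing site.
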