Features (pLannotate 1.2.2; 20 found; start..end, strand, type, name):
      1..54      -  CDS            lacI (fragment): lac repressor; lacI; The lac repressor binds to the lac operator to inhibit transcription in E. coli. This inhibition can be relieved by adding lactose or isopropyl-β-D-thiogalactopyranoside (IPTG).
    237..825     -  rep_origin     ori: high-copy-number ColE1/pMB1/pBR322/pUC origin of replication
    903..936     +  protein_bind   loxP: Cre-mediated recombination occurs in the 8-bp core sequence (GCATACAT). Cre recombinase
   1038..1898    -  CDS            AmpR: β-lactamase; bla; confers resistance to ampicillin, carbenicillin, and related antibiotics
   1899..1950    -  promoter       AmpR promoter (fragment): bla
   2103..2159    -  promoter       AmpR promoter (fragment): bla
   2185..2639    -  rep_origin     f1 ori (sequence partly withheld): f1 bacteriophage origin of replication; arrow indicates direction of (+) strand synthesis
   2644..2711    -  CDS            lacZα (fragment): LacZα fragment of β-galactosidase; lacZ fragment
   2711..2760    +  CDS            lacI (fragment): lac repressor; lacI; The lac repressor binds to the lac operator to inhibit transcription in E. coli. This inhibition can be relieved by adding lactose or isopropyl-β-D-thiogalactopyranoside (IPTG).
   2765..2899    -  polyA_signal   SV40 poly(A) signal: SV40 polyadenylation signal
   2922..3059    -  CDS            large T antigen (fragment): large T antigen from SV40 (simian virus 40)
   3059..3084    -  intron         small t intron (fragment): SV40 (simian virus 40) small t antigen intron
   3158..3272    -  intron         large T intron (fragment): SV40 (simian virus 40) large T antigen intron
   4851..4869    -  promoter       SP6 promoter: promoter for bacteriophage SP6 RNA polymerase
   4875..4891    -  promoter       SV40 promoter (fragment): SV40 early promoter
   4985..5188    -  promoter       CMV promoter: human cytomegalovirus (CMV) immediate early promoter
   5189..5492    -  enhancer       CMV enhancer: human cytomegalovirus immediate early enhancer
   5522..5538    -  protein_bind   lac operator: The lac repressor binds to the lac operator to inhibit transcription in E. coli. This inhibition can be relieved by adding lactose or isopropyl-β-D-thiogalactopyranoside (IPTG). lac repressor encoded by lacI
   5546..5576    -  promoter       lac UV5 promoter: E. coli lac promoter with an "up" mutation
   5689..5786    +  promoter       AmpR promoter: bla
>Addgene plasmid #51552 | pCMV-Bx | addgene full sequence | sequence record 364562 | Addgene NGS Result
CTGCATTAATGAATCGGCCAACGCGCGGGGAGAGGCGGTTTGCGTATTGGGCGCTCTTCCGCTTCCTCGC
TCACTGACTCGCTGCGCTCGGTCGTTCGGCTGCGGCGAGCGGTATCAGCTCACTCAAAGGCGGTAATACG
GTTATCCACAGAATCAGGGGATAACGCAGGAAAGAACATGTGAGCAAAAGGCCAGCAAAAGGCCAGGAAC
CGTAAAAAGGCCGCGTTGCTGGCGTTTTTCCATAGGCTCCGCCCCCCTGACGAGCATCACAAAAATCGAC
GCTCAAGTCAGAGGTGGCGAAACCCGACAGGACTATAAAGATACCAGGCGTTTCCCCCTGGAAGCTCCCT
CGTGCGCTCTCCTGTTCCGACCCTGCCGCTTACCGGATACCTGTCCGCCTTTCTCCCTTCGGGAAGCGTG
GCGCTTTCTCATAGCTCACGCTGTAGGTATCTCAGTTCGGTGTAGGTCGTTCGCTCCAAGCTGGGCTGTG
TGCACGAACCCCCCGTTCAGCCCGACCGCTGCGCCTTATCCGGTAACTATCGTCTTGAGTCCAACCCGGT
AAGACACGACTTATCGCCACTGGCAGCAGCCACTGGTAACAGGATTAGCAGAGCGAGGTATGTAGGCGGT
GCTACAGAGTTCTTGAAGTGGTGGCCTAACTACGGCTACACTAGAAGAACAGTATTTGGTATCTGCGCTC
TGCTGAAGCCAGTTACCTTCGGAAAAAGAGTTGGTAGCTCTTGATCCGGCAAACAAACCACCGCTGGTAG
CGGTGGTTTTTTTGTTTGCAAGCAGCAGATTACGCGCAGAAAAAAAGGATCTCAAGAAGATCCTTTGATC
TTTTCTACGGGGTCTGACGCTCAGTGGAACGAAAACTCACGTTAAGGGATTTTGGTCATGCCATAACTTC
GTATAGCATACATTATACGAAGTTATGGCATGAGATTATCAAAAAGGATCTTCACCTAGATCCTTTTAAA
TTAAAAATGAAGTTTTAAATCAATCTAAAGTATATATGAGTAAACTTGGTCTGACAGTTACCAATGCTTA
ATCAGTGAGGCACCTATCTCAGCGATCTGTCTATTTCGTTCATCCATAGTTGCCTGACTCCCCGTCGTGT
AGATAACTACGATACGGGAGGGCTTACCATCTGGCCCCAGTGCTGCAATGATACCGCGAGACCCACGCTC
ACCGGCTCCAGATTTATCAGCAATAAACCAGCCAGCCGGAAGGGCCGAGCGCAGAAGTGGTCCTGCAACT
TTATCCGCCTCCATCCAGTCTATTAATTGTTGCCGGGAAGCTAGAGTAAGTAGTTCGCCAGTTAATAGTT
TGCGCAACGTTGTTGCCATTGCTACAGGCATCGTGGTGTCACGCTCGTCGTTTGGTATGGCTTCATTCAG
CTCCGGTTCCCAACGATCAAGGCGAGTTACATGATCCCCCATGTTGTGCAAAAAAGCGGTTAGCTCCTTC
GGTCCTCCGATCGTTGTCAGAAGTAAGTTGGCCGCAGTGTTATCACTCATGGTTATGGCAGCACTGCATA
ATTCTCTTACTGTCATGCCATCCGTAAGATGCTTTTCTGTGACTGGTGAGTACTCAACCAAGTCATTCTG
AGAATAGTGTATGCGGCGACCGAGTTGCTCTTGCCCGGCGTCAATACGGGATAATACCGCGCCACATAGC
AGAACTTTAAAAGTGCTCATCATTGGAAAACGTTCTTCGGGGCGAAAACTCTCAAGGATCTTACCGCTGT
TGAGATCCAGTTCGATGTAACCCACTCGTGCACCCAACTGATCTTCAGCATCTTTTACTTTCACCAGCGT
TTCTGGGTGAGCAAAAACAGGAAGGCAAAATGCCGCAAAAAAGGGAATAAGGGCGACACGGAAATGTTGA
ATACTCATACTCTTCCTTTTTCAATATTATTGAAGCATTTATCAGGGTTATTGTCTCATGCCAGGGGTGG
GCACACATATTTGATACCAGCGATCCCTACACAGCACATAATTCAATGCGACTTCCCTCTATCGCACATC
TTAGACCTTTATTCTCCCTCCAGCACACATCGAAGCTGCCGAGCAAGCCGTTCTCACCAGTCCAAGACCT
GGCATGAGCGGATACATATTTGAATGTATTTAGAAAAATAAACAAATAGGGGTTCCGCGCACATTTCCCC
GAAAAGTGCCACCTAAATTGTAAGCGTTAATATTTTGTTAAAATTCGCGTTAAATTTTTGTTAAATCAGC
TCATTTTTTAACCAATAGGCCGAAATCGGCAAAATCCCTTATAAATCAAAAGAATAGACCGAGATAGGGT
[37 nt withheld, positions 2311-2347]
AAGAACGTGGACTCCAACGTCAAAGG
[49 nt withheld, positions 2374-2422]
T
[91 nt withheld, positions 2424-2514]
G
[124 nt withheld, positions 2516-2639]
CCCATTCGCCATTCAGGCTGCGCAACTGTTGGGAAGGGCGATCGGTGCGGGCCTCTTCGCTATTACGCCA
GCCAATACGCAAACCGCCTCTCCCCGCGCGTTGGCCGATTCATTAATGCAGGATCGATCCAGACATGATA
AGATACATTGATGAGTTTGGACAAACCACAACTAGAATGCAGTGAAAAAAATGCTTTATTTGTGAAATTT
GTGATGCTATTGCTTTATTTGTAACCATTATAAGCTGCAATAAACAAGTTAACAACAACAATTGCATTCA
TTTTATGTTTCAGGTTCAGGGGGAGGTGTGGGAGGTTTTTTAAAGCAAGTAAAACCTCTACAAATGTGGT
ATGGCTGATTATGATCATGAACAGACTGTGAGGACTGAGGGGCCTGAAATGAGCCTTGGGACTGTGAATC
TAAAATACACAAACAATTAGAATCACTAGCTCCTGTGTATAATATTTTCATAAATCATACTCAGTAAGCA
AAACTCTCAAGCAGCAAGCATATGCAGCTAGTTTAACACATTATACACTTAAAAATTTTATATTTACCTT
AGAGCTTTAAATCTCTGTAGGTAGTTTGTCCAATTATGTCACACCACAGAAGTAAGGTTCCTTCACAAAG
ATCCCAAGCTAGTGAGCTCGTCGACCCGGGAATTCGCCCTTCTA
[1500 nt withheld, positions 3314-4813]
AAGGGCGAATTCCGGACCGGTACCTGCAGGCGTACCTTCTATAGTGTCACCTAAATAGCTTTTTGCAAAA
GCCTAGGCTAGAGTCCGGAGGCTGGATCGGTCCCGGTGTCTTCTATGGAGGTCAAAACAGCGTGGATGGC
GCCTCCAGGCGATCTGACGGTTCACTAAACGAGCTCTGCTTATATAGACCTCCCACCGTACACGCCTACC
GCCCATTTGCGTCAATGGGGCGGAGTTGTTACGACATTTTGGAAAGTCCCGTTGATTTTGGTGCCAAAAC
AAACTCCCATTGACGTCAATGGGGTGGAGACTTGGAAATCCCCGTGAGTCAAACCGCTATCCACGCCCAT
TGATGTACTGCCAAAACCGCATCACCATGGTAATAGCGATGACTAATACGTAGATGTACTGCCAAGTAGG
AAAGTCCCATAAGGTCATGTACTGGGCATAATGCCAGGCGGGCCATTTACCGTCATTGACGTCAATAGGG
GGCGTACTTGGCATATGATACACTTGATGTACTGCCAAGTGGGCAGTTTACCGTAAATACTCCACCCATT
GACGTCAATGGAAAGTCCCTATTGGCGTTACTATGGGAACATACGTCATTATTGACGTCAATGGGCGGGG
GTCGTTGGGCGGTCAGCCAGGCGGGCCATTTACCGTAAGTTATGTAACGACCTGCACGATGCTGTTTCCT
GTGTGAAATTGTTATCCGCTCACAATTCCACACATTATACGAGCCGGAAGCATAAAGTGTAAAGCCTGGG
GTGCCTAATGAGTGAAAGGGCCTCGTGATACGCCTATTTTTATAGGTTAATGTCATGATAATAATGGTTT
CTTAGACGTCAGGTGGCACTTTTCGGGGAAATGTGCGCGGAACCCCTATTTGTTTATTTTTCTAAATACA
TTCAAATATGTATCCGCTCATGAGACAATAACCCTGATAAATGCTTCAATAATATTGAAAAAGCGCGAAT
TGCAAGCT
