>Addgene plasmid #51552 | pCMV-Bx | addgene partial sequence | sequence record 80372 | LNCX 5'-AGCTCGTTTAGTGAACCGTCAGATC-3'
CTCCATAGAAGACACCGGGACCGATCCAGCCTCCGGACTCTAGCCTAGGCTTTTGCAAAAAGCTATTTAG
GTGACACTATAGAAGGTACGCCTGCAGGTACCGGTCCGGAATTCGCCCTT
[784 nt withheld, positions 121-904]
